>Addgene plasmid #110669 | pCHKU37.1-2.2 | depositor full sequence | sequence record 208192 | pCHKU37.1-2.2 sequence 12977 bps
TATCTAAAAATTGCCTTATGATCCGTCTCTCCGGTTACAGCCTGTGTAACTGATTAATCCTGCCTTTCTA
ATCACCATTCTAATGTTTTAATTAAGGGATTTTGTCTTCATTAACGGCTTTCGCTCATAAAAATGTTATG
ACGTTTTGCCCGCAGGCGGGAAACCATCCACTTCACGAGACTGATCTCCTCTGCCGGAACACCGGGCATC
TCCAACTTATAAGTTGGAGAAATAAGAGAATTTCAGATTGAGAGAATGAAAAAAAAAAAAAAAAAAAAGG
CAGAGGAGAGCATAGAAATGGGGTTCACTTTTTGGTAAAGCTATAGCATGCCTATCACATATAAATAGAG
TGCCAGTAGCGACTTTTTTCACACTCGAAATACTCTTACTACTGCTCTCTTGTTGTTTTTATCACTTCTT
GTTTCTTCTTGGTAAATAGAATATCAAGCTACAAAAAGCATACAATCAACTATCAACTATTAACTATATC
GTAATACACAATGGATTATAAGGATGATGATGATAAGACTAGTATGCAGCCGCAAACAGAAATTATGGCT
TCTTGCCAAGTCCTACTTTTTGGTGACTTGGCCATTCGTTTCGAAGATGAGCTTCGCCAGTTAGTTCATG
TCAGGGGGAATGAGAGTCTCCGTTCATTTTTCGATCAAGTTTGCCATGCACTTCGACAGGAGTTTGGGGA
TCTTCCTGGCAGCCAGCAGGACCTTTTCCCTCGATTTACTACGCTTGTCGATCTTGTCTCCAAGCTCGCA
GAGACAGAGGGCACCCCCGCTTTGAGATTTACCCTTCTTCCAGTTTGTGAAATCGGCCAATTTATTAGAT
ACTATGGGGAAGGGTCAAGGCCGTATCCTAGTGCCATCGACAGCTACTGCTTGGGGCTCTGTGCAGGAGG
GTTTGCCGCCGCAGCAGTCAGTACATCCCAGACTTTGGCCGAGTTGATCCCAGCAGGAGTCGAAGCAGTT
CTGGCGGCGTTTCGAACGGCTCTCTGCTCTTTAGAAGTTCGTAATAATATAGAAGGACCGAGCCTTGAGA
GACATCGATCTTGGTCTGCTGTGGTCAATGCTCCGGAAAAAGAAGCTTCTGAATTAATCCAGCGGTTTAT
TTTGGATAAGGGTCTACCACACAGCTGTAGGCCCTATTTGAGCGCAATAACACCGTCGAATGTAACTATC
AGCGGCCCTCCCGGCGTCTTAAAAGAGTTCTTTGCAGAAAGTTCACTAAAGTTTTACCACATACCTGTCG
AATTACCATACCATGCCCCTCATCTTTTCGAGCCACGCGACGTCGACGAAATCATCTGCCGATTCGATGA
CAAATTATTTGGTTCGTACAAACCACGAATTCCTATTTGGTCCGCAGCATCTGGAAACCCCATTGCAGCC
GAAAATTTTAAGACTCTGTTGCATAAAGTTGTGACGGACACATTACGTGAACCAGTACAGTGGACGAGTA
TCCTCGAATCAAGCGCCAAACACCTCGGACATAGGAATTTTCAAGAATGCACAATAAACGCTCTATCATC
CAATGCCTCCTCTCTCCTCTCTTCGGCCATATCTCGGAGCACCAAAATTCTTGTCGCCGTTAATGACTTG
GCTTCGAAATCTGGATCAGTACCACAGCCTCGGAGACACAGTGGCCGTTTAGACCAATCCAAGATTGCTA
TAGTCGGTTATTCCGGTCGTTTTCCAGACTCTGCGTCAAATGAAGAATTTTGGGAATTGCTGCGCGCCGG
GAAGGATGTTCATCGCCTTGTCCCTGAGGATCGTTTTGACTGGGAAGCACACTTTGACCCCACTGGAAAG
GCCAAAAACACCAGCCGGGTTAAATATGGGTGCTTCATCAAGGAACCAGGGCTATTTGATGCTCGCTTTT
TTAACATATCCCCAAGAGAAGCCGAAAACACAGACCCAGCTCAAAGATTGGCCATTACAACTACCTATGA
GGCGCTTGAGATGGCAGGAATGGTGCCCAATAGAACGCCATCGACACAACAGGACCGCATCGGTGTCTTC
TATGGTGTTACTAGCGACGACTGGAGAGAAGTTAATAGTGGCCAAAATGTCGATACCTATTTTATTCCTG
GTGGCAACCGTGCATTTGTTCCAGGTAGGATTAGTTACTTTTTTAGATTCTCGGGCCCCAGTCTCAGCAT
AGACACCGCCTGTTCCTCCAGCTTTGCTGCTATTCAAATTGCTTGCAGTAATCTGTGGAGAGGCGAGTGT
GACACTGCCATTGCAGGCGGAACTAACGTCCTGACGAACCCCGACAATTTTGCCGGCCTAGATCGAGGCC
ATTTTCTGACAACTACAGGCAATTGCAATGCTTTTGACGATGAAGCTAGCGGGTATTGTCGCGCTGACGC
TGTGGGATCCGTCATTCTGAAGAGACTGGAGGATGCCCAAGCTGATAACGACCCTATTTTCGGTGTTATT
GCCGGGGCATACACGAATCATTGTGGCCAAACGGATTCCATAACTAGACCTCATGAAGGCGACCAAATAT
CAGTTTTCAAGCGAATCATTCGACACGCAAACGTGAACCCGCTAGATATTAGCTACGTCGAAATGCACGG
AACAGGAACACAAGCGGGAGATGCGACGGAAATGAATTCCGTTTTATCAGTCTTCGTCCCTGAACGTGAA
CGAATGCCAGATTATCCGCTCTACCTAGGCTCAGCCAAAGCCAATATCGGCCATGCAGAATCAGCATCCG
GAGTCTCTTCCCTTATCAAGGTCTTAATGATGATGAAACACAATGAAATACCCCCCCATTGCGGAATAAA
AACACGGATTAACCACAATTATCCACTCGACCTTACAGAGCGAAATGTTAATATTGCTGCCACACCCATC
CCTTGGCATCGCACAGCGTCAGGGAAGCGCTCTGTTTTCTTGAACAATTTCAGCGCCGCAGGGGGCAACA
CAGCCGTACTCTTGGAAGATGCCCCTTTTGCACCACATTCAAACGATATTAGAAGTGACTCTCGCAGCAG
CCATCTCGTTGCTGTTACTGGCAAGTCGGCAAAGTCACTAAACAACAACATCAAGGTTCTTATTGACTTT
CTTCAGCTGAATCCCGAAACTCCGCTGCCTGCACTGTCTTACACGACGACTGCGAGGCGGATGCACTATT
CGTACAGGACAATATGTTCAGGATCAGACATCAAATTTATCATAGATGCATTGAAAAAAGCTGCAGATTC
GGACTCGAAGCCATCTCCAAGCACCAAAGTTCCAAAAATAGCATTCGCTTTCTCTGGCCAAGGCAGCCTC
TATTCAGGCATTGGAAGGCAATTATTCGAGTCTCACCCTAGCTTTAAAGCGGATATACTTCGCTTTGATA
GCATAGCGCAGCAACAAGGATTCCCAGGCTTTTTGCCTTTAGTTGACGGTACTGCTTCGGATGTAGATGG
TGTTGAAACTGTCGCAGCTCACCTTGCCCTCAGCTGCGTGCAAATGGCGATCTGTCGCCTTTGGATTTCT
TGGGGAGTTCGTCCAAATTTAACAATTGGACATAGTCTTGGAGAATATGCCGCACTACAAGTTGCTGGTG
TTCTCACACCCAGCGACGTCATATATCTTGTCGGGACCAGGGCCCAGTTGCTGGCAAGATATTGCAACCA
AGGAACCCACGCCATGCTGTCCATAAAGGCATCGTCGGATGATTTAAAAACCTATCTGTCAGGATCAACC
TGTGAAATAGCTTGTATGAACCAGCCTACAAATAATGTAATAAGCGGACCGAACGAGGAGGTAAACCGTC
TAATGCTTTTGTTTCAATCGAAGGGTTATGAATGCATTAAGCTTGGAATCCCCTTTGCCTTTCATTCAGC
CCAAGTGGATCCCATTCTAGAGGAATTTGAGTCTGCTGCAAGCAGCATCTGTTATCATGCCCCGACGTTA
CCGTACATATCTCCTTTACTCGGATTGGTCGTCTCAGGCGAAGGAGAACTGAACGCATCGTATCTGACTC
GGGCATGTCGAAGAGCAGTAAACTTTCAAGGCTCCCTAAAGTCAGCTGAAGCGGCCTCTGCTATTGACAG
TCATACTATCTGGATTGAAATTGGATCACACCCTGCATGCTCTGGTATGGTCAAAGGAACAATCGGTCCA
CAGTCGACGACAATTCCATCATTAAGAAAGGGCGTTGATACGTGGAAAGTCCTTACTGCAGGGCTCGAAA
CGCTATACCTCAGTCGCGTTAACATAGAGTGGAATGAGTGGCATCGACATTTTAAGAGCTCACACAAAGT
TCTCCAACTCCCAAGATACAGCTGGGACTTGAAGAATTACTGGATCCAGTACCGAAATAACTTCTGTCTT
ACCAAAGGAGAAGGCACATCAGCCAATGCTGCGCTTCCGGTCGACACGAAGCCCAGCTATGCTTCCCTGT
CGCCAGCTGTCCAACGTGTTCTGGAAGAGCACCATGCTGCAGACGTTTCCAACATCCTCGTAGAGTCAGA
CATTCAAGATCCGCACCTGGCGCCTGTGCTTCAAGGCCATAAGGTTAACGGCGCTTCCCTCTGCCCCTCG
TCTCTTTACGCGGATATTGCTCTGACACTTGCCAACTACATGATGAAGGCCGTCAATATGCAAGGTAGCG
AGATAGGCCTTGATGTTGCTGACATGAAAGTCGACAAGCCTCTCATAGCACTTGCGGCCGGTGATCCACA
GCTGTTTCGAGTTTCTGCGTCAGCTAATTGGGCATCAAAAACTATTTCACTAGCATTCTACAGCATCAAT
GGCCAGGGTGCTAAAAAGGCGGACCATGCTAAATGCCTTGTCAAACTCGCCTCGAACCAAACTTGGCTTC
AGGATTGGAAGCGCAATGCATATCTGATCAAGAGCAGGATTGCTGCTCTACACAAAGGTGTCGATGAAGG
CGAATCACACAAACTGAAGCGCGGACTTGTCTACAAGCTATTTGGGGCAATAGTAGACTATGATCCGCAA
TACCAAGGCATTCAGGAAGTAATTTTAGACAGTAATGAGCTTGAAGCTACGGCAAAGGTTACTTTCCAGG
TCGGCGACGGAGGCTATTGTTTCAGTCCTCATTGGGTAGACAGCCTTGGACATATTGCTGGGTTTATCAT
GAATGGCAACGACAATGTTGAGTCCAAAAGCCAAGTTTTCATCAATCATGGTTGGAGCGCAATGCGCTGT
GCAACGACTTTCGCATATGGCAAAACTTACCAGACGTACAATAAGATGCAACTTGTAGAAGGCACATTGT
ATGCAGGGGACACATATATTCTTGAAGAAGGAAATATCGTTGCTATTTTCGAAGGCGTCAAGTTTCAAGG
GATTCCAAGGAGAGTTCTAGACCAGGTTTTGCCCTCGAAGCCCAGCACAGTCAAGAATGCAGCGCCGCCT
CAAAGGCCGGTGGCGACCACTACCTCTGTCTCAGCGGCAAGGCAATCGCCAAAGTTTCCAACAGCACCTG
ATGTAACTCTTGTCAGGCCGCCATCAAATGATATCATCTCTCAAGTCATGGCAATAGTCTCGGATGAGGC
CCACATTGACCCATCAGAGCTCAAGCCCGAGACTGAGTTTGCAGATTTTGGCATCGACTCCCTTCTCTCT
CTGACAATATTGGGCAGATTACGGGACGAGGCTGGACTTGACCTGCCATCTATGCTTTTTTCAGACTATC
CAACTGTCGAGAAGCTCCGAAATTTCATTGGTGTGGACCAAAGCCCGTCTCTGTCATCCGGGTCGTCGAG
TCAAGATGATACAGAGGTGTTGACATCAGAAGTAGCGTCTGAGCCAGATACCTATAGGCTTGCTGATATC
ATCCGCAATACTATCTCAGAGGAGACTGGGGTCCCCATTGAAGAGCTCACCGTCTCAGCCAGGCTCTCGG
AACTTGGTATAGACTCTCTTCTTGCATTGACAACCATGGGCAAGCTCAGTGAAGCCCTTGATATCGAGGT
TCCACAGTTGCTTTTCGTCGAGAACGACACATTGCATGATCTTGAAAGGGCCTTGGATATGACAGTAAAG
CACACACATGTCAAAATGTGCCCCAATGTCGCCAGACTTCAGGCCATTGAGCAAGTCAACGTCGACTCAC
CTCCATACGCAACCTCGGTCTTACTTCAGGGAAATTCGAAAACCGCAACAAAAAAGATCTTTCTGTTCCC
CGACGGTTCCGGGTCTGCTACTTCATACAGCTCCCTTGCTCGCGTCTCTCCTGATGTCGCTGTATACGGA
CTAAACTGCCCGTGGATGAAGACACCAGAAGATATGAAGGTCACGCTCGAACAATTGACTGCCAAGTACC
TCCTTGAAATCCGACGCCGACAGCCTCATGGCCCCTATTACTTTGGTGGCTGGTCTGCCGGCGGCATATG
CGCCTACGAAGCAGCACAGCAGTTGTCTCGCGATGGCGAGGAGACTGCGCGCCTCATACTCATCGACTCG
CCGAACCCAGTAGGCTTGGAAAACCCTCCTCAGCGCATGTACGACTTCTTTGATACTCTCGGGATCTTTG
GGGAAGGTGGCAAGCCGCCGCCAAGCTGGCTTCGGCCGCACTTCGACGCGTTTATTCGACTGCTGGACGA
CTACAAGGTTGAAGCTTTTGCGAGCAAGTCGATGGAAACGCATATGGTGTACGCCAGAGATGGCATCTGC
AAACTGCCTACTGACCCCAGGCCTGAGATTCGTCCTGATGACCCAAGAGAGATGCTGTGGTTATTGAATA
ACCGGACTGACTTCAGTGGTAGTGGATGGTGTGAGCTCGTAGGAAAGGACAATATGAAGATCACGGTTTT
GGATAATGTGAATCACTTCACCATGGTGGAACCGGGACCAGAGATTTCCAAGCTTAGCAATTTTATCAGA
AAGGCTATGGAGTGAGGAGATTGATAAGACTTTTCTAGTTGCATATCTTTTATATTTAAATCTTATCTAT
TAGTTAATTTTTTGTAATTTATCCTTATATATAGTCTGGTTATTCTAAAATATCATTTCAGTATCTAAAA
ATTCCCCTCTTTTTTCAGTTATATCTTAACAGGCGACAGTCCAAATGTTGATTTATCCCAGTCCGATTCA
TCAGGGTTGTGAAGCATTTTGTCAATGGTCGAAATCACATCAGTAATAGTGCCTCTTACTTGCCTCATAG
AATTTCTTTCTCTTAACGTCACCGTTTGGTCTTTTATAGTTTCGAAATCTATGGTGATACCAAATGGTGT
TCCCAATTCATCGTTACGGGCGTATTTTTTACCAATTGAAGTATTGGAATCGTCAATTTTAAAGTATATC
TCTCTTTTACGTAAAGCCTGCGAGATCCTCTTAAGTATAGCGGGGAAGCCATCGTTATTCGATATTGTCG
TAACAAATACTTTGATCGGCGCTATGCGGCCGCCACCGCGGTGGAGCTCCAGCTTTTGTTCCCTTTAGTG
AGGGTTAATTGCGCGCTTGGCGAGACTCAAACAAGATATATTTTGCCCGCCTTACAGACGAAACTAGTTG
GAGGTTATGGAGCATACTATCACGTGGGCGGCCACTGGTGAGTTACTACACCCCAGGGGCAACGTTGATG
CTCCTAAAAAACTCTGGCTGGACGCAAGCCGTAACACCCGTGTCACTTCATAATCGTTTGCAATTCAGGG
CTTGATCTACACATTACCCTGTTATCCCTATTAATTAATACGGTTATCCACAGAATCAGGGGATAACGCA
GGAAAGAACATGTGAGCAAAAGGCCAGCAAAAGGCCAGGAACCGTAAAAAGGCCGCGTTGCTGGCGTTTT
TCCATAGGCTCCGCCCCCCTGACGAGCATCACAAAAATCGACGCTCAAGTCAGAGGTGGCGAAACCCGAC
AGGACTATAAAGATACCAGGCGTTTCCCCCTGGAAGCTCCCTCGTGCGCTCTCCTGTTCCGACCCTGCCG
CTTACCGGATACCTGTCCGCCTTTCTCCCTTCGGGAAGCGTGGCGCTTTCTCATAGCTCACGCTGTAGGT
ATCTCAGTTCGGTGTAGGTCGTTCGCTCCAAGCTGGGCTGTGTGCACGAACCCCCCGTTCAGCCCGACCG
CTGCGCCTTATCCGGTAACTATCGTCTTGAGTCCAACCCGGTAAGACACGACTTATCGCCACTGGCAGCA
GCCACTGGTAACAGGATTAGCAGAGCGAGGTATGTAGGCGGTGCTACAGAGTTCTTGAAGTGGTGGCCTA
ACTACGGCTACACTAGAAGGACAGTATTTGGTATCTGCGCTCTGCTGAAGCCAGTTACCTTCGGAAAAAG
AGTTGGTAGCTCTTGATCCGGCAAACAAACCACCGCTGGTAGCGGTGGTTTTTTTGTTTGCAAGCAGCAG
ATTACGCGCAGAAAAAAAGGATCTCAAGAAGATCCTTTGATCTTTTCTACGGGGTCTGACGCTCAGTGGA
ACGAAAACTCACGTTAAGGGATTTTGGTCATGAGATTATCAAAAAGGATCTTCACCTAGATCCTTTTAAA
TTAAAAATGAAGTTTTAAATCAATCTAAAGTATATATGAGTAAACTTGGTCTGACAGTTACCAATGCTTA
ATCAGTGAGGCACCTATCTCAGCGATCTGTCTATTTCGTTCATCCATAGTTGCCTGACTCCCCGTCGTGT
AGATAACTACGATACGGGAGGGCTTACCATCTGGCCCCAGTGCTGCAATGATACCGCGAGACCCACGCTC
ACCGGCTCCAGATTTATCAGCAATAAACCAGCCAGCCGGAAGGGCCGAGCGCAGAAGTGGTCCTGCAACT
TTATCCGCCTCCATCCAGTCTATTAATTGTTGCCGGGAAGCTAGAGTAAGTAGTTCGCCAGTTAATAGTT
TGCGCAACGTTGTTGCCATTGCTACAGGCATCGTGGTGTCACGCTCGTCGTTTGGTATGGCTTCATTCAG
CTCCGGTTCCCAACGATCAAGGCGAGTTACATGATCCCCCATGTTGTGCAAAAAAGCGGTTAGCTCCTTC
GGTCCTCCGATCGTTGTCAGAAGTAAGTTGGCCGCAGTGTTATCACTCATGGTTATGGCAGCACTGCATA
ATTCTCTTACTGTCATGCCATCCGTAAGATGCTTTTCTGTGACTGGTGAGTACTCAACCAAGTCATTCTG
AGAATAGTGTATGCGGCGACCGAGTTGCTCTTGCCCGGCGTCAATACGGGATAATACCGCGCCACATAGC
AGAACTTTAAAAGTGCTCATCATTGGAAAACGTTCTTCGGGGCGAAAACTCTCAAGGATCTTACCGCTGT
TGAGATCCAGTTCGATGTAACCCACTCGTGCACCCAACTGATCTTCAGCATCTTTTACTTTCACCAGCGT
TTCTGGGTGAGCAAAAACAGGAAGGCAAAATGCCGCAAAAAAGGGAATAAGGGCGACACGGAAATGTTGA
ATACTCATACTCTTCCTTTTTCAATATTATTGAAGCATTTATCAGGGTTATTGTCTCATGAGCGGATACA
TATTTGAATGTATTTAGAAAAATAAACAAATAGGGGTTCCGCGCACATTTCCCCGAAAAGTGCCACCTGA
ACGAAGCATCTGTGCTTCATTTTGTAGAACAAAAATGCAACGCGAGAGCGCTAATTTTTCAAACAAAGAA
TCTGAGCTGCATTTTTACAGAACAGAAATGCAACGCGAAAGCGCTATTTTACCAACGAAGAATCTGTGCT
TCATTTTTGTAAAACAAAAATGCAACGCGAGAGCGCTAATTTTTCAAACAAAGAATCTGAGCTGCATTTT
TACAGAACAGAAATGCAACGCGAGAGCGCTATTTTACCAACAAAGAATCTATACTTCTTTTTTGTTCTAC
AAAAATGCATCCCGAGAGCGCTATTTTTCTAACAAAGCATCTTAGATTACTTTTTTTCTCCTTTGTGCGC
TCTATAATGCAGTCTCTTGATAACTTTTTGCACTGTAGGTCCGTTAAGGTTAGAAGAAGGCTACTTTGGT
GTCTATTTTCTCTTCCATAAAAAAAGCCTGACTCCACTTCCCGCGTTTACTGATTACTAGCGAAGCTGCG
GGTGCATTTTTTCAAGATAAAGGCATCCCCGATTATATTCTATACCGATGTGGATTGCGCATACTTTGTG
AACAGAAAGTGATAGCGTTGATGATTCTTCATTGGTCAGAAAATTATGAACGGTTTCTTCTATTTTGTCT
CTATATACTACGTATAGGAAATGTTTACATTTTCGTATTGTTTTCGATTCACTCTATGAATAGTTCTTAC
TACAATTTTTTTGTCTAAAGAGTAATACTAGAGATAAACATAAAAAATGTAGAGGTCGAGTTTAGATGCA
AGTTCAAGGAGCGAAAGGTGGATGGGTAGGTTATATAGGGATATAGCACAGAGATATATAGCAAAGAGAT
ACTTTTGAGCAATGTTTGTGGAAGCGGTATTCGCAATATTTTAGTAGCTCGTTACAGTCCGGTGCGTTTT
TGGTTTTTTGAAAGTGCGTCTTCAGAGCGCTTTTGGTTTTCAAAAGCGCTCTGAAGTTCCTATACTTTCT
AGAGAATAGGAACTTCGGAATAGGAACTTCAAAGCGTTTCCGAAAACGAGCGCTTCCGAAAATGCAACGC
GAGCTGCGCACATACAGCTCACTGTTCACGTCGCACCTATATCTGCGTGTTGCCTGTATATATATATACA
TGAGAAGAACGGCATAGTGCGTGTTTATGCTTAAATGCGTACTTATATGCGTCTATTTATGTAGGATGAA
AGGTAGTCTAGTACCTCCTGTGATATTATCCCATTCCATGCGGGGTATCGTATGCTTCCTTCAGCACTAC
CCTTTAGCTGTTCTATATGCTGCCACTCCTCAATTGGATTAGTCTCATCCTTCAATGCTATCATTTCCTT
TGATATTGGATCATACTAAGAAACCATTATTATCATGACATTAACCTATAAAAATAGGCGTATCACGAGG
CCCTTTCGTCTCGCGCGTTTCGGTGATGACGGTGAAAACCTCGGCGCGCCATTACCCTGTTATCCCTAAT
ATACAACGCAAAGAAGCTGGAAAATTGGCGAGGGAATCCTGTTTCTGTCTATCCAAGAATGGGCATGAGG
TGGCAACCGTCGTGCTAGCGTACAGGGTGCACTTTGTAACCATTTGGGACACCGGACACTCGCTGTTTTC
GAAATTACCCTTTAAGCGCGGGTATTGAACCAGGCTTATGCCCAAGATCGTAGCAAGCATTTAACTGTGG
GAATACTCAGGTATCGTAAGATGCAAGAGTTCGAATCTCTTAGCAACCATTATTTTTTTCCTCAACATAA
CGAGAACACACAGGGGCGCTATCGCACAGAATCAAATTCGATGACTGGAAATTTTTTGTTAATTTCAGAG
GTCGCCTGACGCATATACCTTTTTCAACTGAAAAATTGGGAGAAAAAGGAAAGGTGAGAGGCCGGAACCG
GCTTTTCATATAGAATAGAGAAGCGTTCATGACTAAATGCTTGCATCACAATACTTGAAGTTGACAATAT
TATTTAAGGACCTATTGTTTTTTCCAATAGGTGGTTAGCAATCGTCTTACTTTCTAACTTTTCTTACCTT
TTACATTTCAGCAATATATATATATATTTCAAGGATATACCATTCTAATGTCTGCCCCTATGTCTGCCCC
TAAGAAGATCGTCGTTTTGCCAGGTGACCACGTTGGTCAAGAAATCACAGCCGAAGCCATTAAGGTTCTT
AAAGCTATTTCTGATGTTCGTTCCAATGTCAAGTTCGATTTCGAAAATCATTTAATTGGTGGTGCTGCTA
TCGATGCTACAGGTGTCCCACTTCCAGATGAGGCGCTGGAAGCCTCCAAGAAGGTTGATGCCGTTTTGTT
AGGTGCTGTGGCTGGTCCTAAATGGGGTACCGGTAGTGTTAGACCTGAACAAGGTTTACTAAAAATCCGT
AAAGAACTTCAATTGTACGCCAACTTAAGACCATGTAACTTTGCATCCGACTCTCTTTTAGACTTATCTC
CAATCAAGCCACAATTTGCTAAAGGTACTGACTTCGTTGTTGTCAGAGAATTAGTGGGAGGTATTTACTT
TGGTAAGAGAAAGGAAGACGATGGTGATGGTGTCGCTTGGGATAGTGAACAATACACCGTTCCAGAAGTG
CAAAGAATCACAAGAATGGCCGCTTTCATGGCCCTACAACATGAGCCACCATTGCCTATTTGGTCCTTGG
ATAAAGCTAATCTTTTGGCCTCTTCAAGATTATGGAGAAAAACTGTGGAGGAAACCATCAAGAACGAATT
CCCTACATTGAAGGTTCAACATCAATTGATTGATTCTGCCGCCATGATCCTAGTTAAGAACCCAACCCAC
CTAAATGGTATTATAATCACCAGCAACATGTTTGGTGATATCATCTCCGATGAAGCCTCCGTTATCCCAG
GTTCCTTGGGTTTGTTGCCATCTGCGTCCTTGGCCTCTTTGCCAGACAAGAACACCGCATTTGGTTTGTA
CGAACCATGCCACGGTTCTGCTCCAGATTTGCCAAAGAATAAGGTTGACCCTATCGCCACTATCTTGTCT
GCTGCAATGATGTTGAAATTGTCATTGAACTTGCCTGAAGAAGGTAAGGCCATTGAAGATGCAGTTAAAA
AGGTTTTGGATGCAGGTATCAGAACTGGTGATTTAGGTGGTTCCAACAGTACCACCGAAGTCGGTGATGC
TGTCGCCGAAGAAGTTAAGAAAATCCTTGCTTAAAAAGATTCTCTTTTTTTATGATATTTGTACATAAAC
TTTATAAATGAAATTCATAATAGAAACGACACGAAATTACAAAATGGAATATGTTCATAGGGTAGACGAA
ACTATATACGCAATCTACATACATTTATCAAGAAGGAGAAAAAGGAGGATAGTAAAGGAATACAGGTAAG
CAAATTGATACTAATGGCTCAACGAAATGACGGTATCGATAAGCTTGATATCGAATTCCTGCAGCCCGGG
GGATCCACTAGTTCTAGAGTTAATTAA
Features (pLannotate 1.2.2; 13 found; start..end, strand, type, name):
    503..527     +  CDS            2xFLAG (fragment): two tandem FLAG® epitope tags
    567..6836    +  CDS            phnA: PHNA_PENHR - Experimental evidence at protein level: Swiss-Prot protein existence level 1. Non-reducing polyketide synthase; part of the gene cluster that mediates the biosynthesis of phenalenones such as herqueinone, compounds that have been reported to treat tumors, bacterial infections and/or mycoses, and rheumatic diseases (PubMed:26978228). The non- reducing polyketide synthase phnA synthesizes the heptaketide backbone and cyclizes it into the angular, hemiketal-containing naphtho-gamma- pyrone prephenalenone. The product template (PT) domain of phnA catalyzes only the C4-C9 aldol condens
   7022..7378    -  CDS            GRS2 (fragment): SYG2_YEAST - Experimental evidence at protein level: Swiss-Prot protein existence level 1. Catalyzes the ATP-dependent ligation of glycine to the 3'-end of its cognate tRNA, via the formation of an aminoacyl-adenylate intermediate (Gly-AMP) (PubMed:23816885). Also produces diadenosine tetraphosphate (Ap4A), a universal pleiotropic signaling molecule needed for cell regulation pathways, by direct condensation of 2 ATPs. Thereby, may play a special role in Ap4A homeostasis (By similarity). From Saccharomyces cerevisiae (strain ATCC 204508 / S288c) (Baker's yeast).
   7376..7399    -  misc_feature   MCS (fragment): pBluescript multiple cloning site
   7412..7430    -  promoter       T3 promoter: promoter for bacteriophage T3 RNA polymerase
   7769..8357    -  rep_origin     ori: high-copy-number ColE1/pMB1/pBR322/pUC origin of replication
   8528..9388    -  CDS            AmpR: β-lactamase; bla; confers resistance to ampicillin, carbenicillin, and related antibiotics
   9389..9493    -  promoter       AmpR promoter: bla
   9520..10862   -  rep_origin     2μ ori: yeast 2μ plasmid origin of replication
  10930..10962   +  CDS            rop (fragment): Rop protein, which maintains plasmids at low copy number; rop
  11193..11597   +  promoter       LEU2 promoter: S. cerevisiae LEU2
  11610..12704   +  CDS            LEU2: 3-isopropylmalate dehydrogenase, required for leucine biosynthesis; S. cerevisiae LEU2; yeast auxotrophic marker
  12909..12969   -  misc_feature   MCS (fragment): pBluescript multiple cloning site
