>Addgene plasmid #110669 | pCHKU37.1-2.2 | addgene full sequence | sequence record 210708 | Addgene NGS Result
TTAATTAATATCTAAAAATTGCCTTATGATCCGTCTCTCCGGTTACAGCCTGTGTAACTGATTAATCCTG
CCTTTCTAATCACCATTCTAATGTTTTAATTAAGGGATTTTGTCTTCATTAACGGCTTTCGCTCATAAAA
ATGTTATGACGTTTTGCCCGCAGGCGGGAAACCATCCACTTCACGAGACTGATCTCCTCTGCCGGAACAC
CGGGCATCTCCAACTTATAAGTTGGAGAAATAAGAGAATTTCAGATTGAGAGAATGAAAAAAAAAAAAAA
AAAAAGGCAGAGGAGAGCATAGAAATGGGGTTCACTTTTTGGTAAAGCTATAGCATGCCTATCACATATA
AATAGAGTGCCAGTAGCGACTTTTTTCACACTCGAAATACTCTTACTACTGCTCTCTTGTTGTTTTTATC
ACTTCTTGTTTCTTCTTGGTAAATAGAATATCAAGCTACAAAAAGCATACAATCAACTATCAACTATTAA
CTATATCGTAATACACAATGGATTATAAGGATGATGATGATAAGACTAGTATGCAGCCGCAAACAGAAAT
TATGGCTTCTTGCCAAGTCCTACTTTTTGGTGACTTGGCCATTCGTTTCGAAGATGAGCTTCGCCAGTTA
GTTCATGTCAGGGGGAATGAGAGTCTCCGTTCATTTTTCGATCAAGTTTGCCATGCACTTCGACAGGAGT
TTGGGGATCTTCCTGGCAGCCAGCAGGACCTTTTCCCTCGATTTACTACGCTTGTCGATCTTGTCTCCAA
GCTCGCAGAGACAGAGGGCACCCCCGCTTTGAGATTTACCCTTCTTCCAGTTTGTGAAATCGGCCAATTT
ATTAGATACTATGGGGAAGGGTCAAGGCCGTATCCTAGTGCCATCGACAGCTACTGCTTGGGGCTCTGTG
CAGGAGGGTTTGCCGCCGCAGCAGTCAGTACATCCCAGACTTTGGCCGAGTTGATCCCAGCAGGAGTCGA
AGCAGTTCTGGCGGCGTTTCGAACGGCTCTCTGCTCTTTAGAAGTTCGTAATAATATAGAAGGACCGAGC
CTTGAGAGACATCGATCTTGGTCTGCTGTGGTCAATGCTCCGGAAAAAGAAGCTTCTGAATTAATCCAGC
GGTTTATTTTGGATAAGGGTCTACCACACAGCTGTAGGCCCTATTTGAGCGCAATAACACCGTCGAATGT
AACTATCAGCGGCCCTCCCGGCGTCTTAAAAGAGTTCTTTGCAGAAAGTTCACTAAAGTTTTACCACATA
CCTGTCGAATTACCATACCATGCCCCTCATCTTTTCGAGCCACGCGACGTCGACGAAATCATCTGCCGAT
TCGATGACAAATTATTTGGTTCGTACAAACCACGAATTCCTATTTGGTCCGCAGCATCTGGAAACCCCAT
TGCAGCCGAAAATTTTAAGACTCTGTTGCATAAAGTTGTGACGGACACATTACGTGAACCAGTACAGTGG
ACGAGTATCCTCGAATCAAGCGCCAAACACCTCGGACATAGGAATTTTCAAGAATGCACAATAAACGCTC
TATCATCCAATGCCTCCTCTCTCCTCTCTTCGGCCATATCTCGGAGCACCAAAATTCTTGTCGCCGTTAA
TGACTTGGCTTCGAAATCTGGATCAGTACCACAGCCTCGGAGACACAGTGGCCGTTTAGACCAATCCAAG
ATTGCTATAGTCGGTTATTCCGGTCGTTTTCCAGACTCTGCGTCAAATGAAGAATTTTGGGAATTGCTGC
GCGCCGGGAAGGATGTTCATCGCCTTGTCCCTGAGGATCGTTTTGACTGGGAAGCACACTTTGACCCCAC
TGGAAAGGCCAAAAACACCAGCCGGGTTAAATATGGGTGCTTCATCAAGGAACCAGGGCTATTTGATGCT
CGCTTTTTTAACATATCCCCAAGAGAAGCCGAAAACACAGACCCAGCTCAAAGATTGGCCATTACAACTA
CCTATGAGGCGCTTGAGATGGCAGGAATGGTGCCCAATAGAACGCCATCGACACAACAGGACCGCATCGG
TGTCTTCTATGGTGTTACTAGCGACGACTGGAGAGAAGTTAATAGTGGCCAAAATGTCGATACCTATTTT
ATTCCTGGTGGCAACCGTGCATTTGTTCCAGGTAGGATTAGTTACTTTTTTAGATTCTCGGGCCCCAGTC
TCAGCATAGACACCGCCTGTTCCTCCAGCTTTGCTGCTATTCAAATTGCTTGCAGTAATCTGTGGAGAGG
CGAGTGTGACACTGCCATTGCAGGCGGAACTAACGTCCTGACGAACCCCGACAATTTTGCCGGCCTAGAT
CGAGGCCATTTTCTGACAACTACAGGCAATTGCAATGCTTTTGACGATGAAGCTAGCGGGTATTGTCGCG
CTGACGCTGTGGGATCCGTCATTCTGAAGAGACTGGAGGATGCCCAAGCTGATAACGACCCTATTTTCGG
TGTTATTGCCGGGGCATACACGAATCATTGTGGCCAAACGGATTCCATAACTAGACCTCATGAAGGCGAC
CAAATATCAGTTTTCAAGCGAATCATTCGACACGCAAACGTGAACCCGCTAGATATTAGCTACGTCGAAA
TGCACGGAACAGGAACACAAGCGGGAGATGCGACGGAAATGAATTCCGTTTTATCAGTCTTCGTCCCTGA
ACGTGAACGAATGCCAGATTATCCGCTCTACCTAGGCTCAGCCAAAGCCAATATCGGCCATGCAGAATCA
GCATCCGGAGTCTCTTCCCTTATCAAGGTCTTAATGATGATGAAACACAATGAAATACCCCCCCATTGCG
GAATAAAAACACGGATTAACCACAATTATCCACTCGACCTTACAGAGCGAAATGTTAATATTGCTGCCAC
ACCCATCCCTTGGCATCGCACAGCGTCAGGGAAGCGCTCTGTTTTCTTGAACAATTTCAGCGCCGCAGGG
GGCAACACAGCCGTACTCTTGGAAGATGCCCCTTTTGCACCACATTCAAACGATATTAGAAGTGACTCTC
GCAGCAGCCATCTCGTTGCTGTTACTGGCAAGTCGGCAAAGTCACTAAACAACAACATCAAGGTTCTTAT
TGACTTTCTTCAGCTGAATCCCGAAACTCCGCTGCCTGCACTGTCTTACACGACGACTGCGAGGCGGATG
CACTATTCGTACAGGACAATATGTTCAGGATCAGACATCAAATTTATCATAGATGCATTGAAAAAAGCTG
CAGATTCGGACTCGAAGCCATCTCCAAGCACCAAAGTTCCAAAAATAGCATTCGCTTTCTCTGGCCAAGG
CAGCCTCTATTCAGGCATTGGAAGGCAATTATTCGAGTCTCACCCTAGCTTTAAAGCGGATATACTTCGC
TTTGATAGCATAGCGCAGCAACAAGGATTCCCAGGCTTTTTGCCTTTAGTTGACGGTACTGCTTCGGATG
TAGATGGTGTTGAAACTGTCGCAGCTCACCTTGCCCTCAGCTGCGTGCAAATGGCGATCTGTCGCCTTTG
GATTTCTTGGGGAGTTCGTCCAAATTTAACAATTGGACATAGTCTTGGAGAATATGCCGCACTACAAGTT
GCTGGTGTTCTCACACCCAGCGACGTCATATATCTTGTCGGGACCAGGGCCCAGTTGCTGGCAAGATATT
GCAACCAAGGAACCCACGCCATGCTGTCCATAAAGGCATCGTCGGATGATTTAAAAACCTATCTGTCAGG
ATCAACCTGTGAAATAGCTTGTATGAACCAGCCTACAAATAATGTAATAAGCGGACCGAACGAGGAGGTA
AACCGTCTAATGCTTTTGTTTCAATCGAAGGGTTATGAATGCATTAAGCTTGGAATCCCCTTTGCCTTTC
ATTCAGCCCAAGTGGATCCCATTCTAGAGGAATTTGAGTCTGCTGCAAGCAGCATCTGTTATCATGCCCC
GACGTTACCGTACATATCTCCTTTACTCGGATTGGTCGTCTCAGGCGAAGGAGAACTGAACGCATCGTAT
CTGACTCGGGCATGTCGAAGAGCAGTAAACTTTCAAGGCTCCCTAAAGTCAGCTGAAGCGGCCTCTGCTA
TTGACAGTCATACTATCTGGATTGAAATTGGATCACACCCTGCATGCTCTGGTATGGTCAAAGGAACAAT
CGGTCCACAGTCGACGACAATTCCATCATTAAGAAAGGGCGTTGATACGTGGAAAGTCCTTACTGCAGGG
CTCGAAACGCTATACCTCAGTCGCGTTAACATAGAGTGGAATGAGTGGCATCGACATTTTAAGAGCTCAC
ACAAAGTTCTCCAACTCCCAAGATACAGCTGGGACTTGAAGAATTACTGGATCCAGTACCGAAATAACTT
CTGTCTTACCAAAGGAGAAGGCACATCAGCCAATGCTGCGCTTCCGGTCGACACGAAGCCCAGCTATGCT
TCCCTGTCGCCAGCTGTCCAACGTGTTCTGGAAGAGCACCATGCTGCAGACGTTTCCAACATCCTCGTAG
AGTCAGACATTCAAGATCCGCACCTGGCGCCTGTGCTTCAAGGCCATAAGGTTAACGGCGCTTCCCTCTG
CCCCTCGTCTCTTTACGCGGATATTGCTCTGACACTTGCCAACTACATGATGAAGGCCGTCAATATGCAA
GGTAGCGAGATAGGCCTTGATGTTGCTGACATGAAAGTCGACAAGCCTCTCATAGCACTTGCGGCCGGTG
ATCCACAGCTGTTTCGAGTTTCTGCGTCAGCTAATTGGGCATCAAAAACTATTTCACTAGCATTCTACAG
CATCAATGGCCAGGGTGCTAAAAAGGCGGACCATGCTAAATGCCTTGTCAAACTCGCCTCGAACCAAACT
TGGCTTCAGGATTGGAAGCGCAATGCATATCTGATCAAGAGCAGGATTGCTGCTCTACACAAAGGTGTCG
ATGAAGGCGAATCACACAAACTGAAGCGCGGACTTGTCTACAAGCTATTTGGGGCAATAGTAGACTATGA
TCCGCAATACCAAGGCATTCAGGAAGTAATTTTAGACAGTAATGAGCTTGAAGCTACGGCAAAGGTTACT
TTCCAGGTCGGCGACGGAGGCTATTGTTTCAGTCCTCATTGGGTAGACAGCCTTGGACATATTGCTGGGT
TTATCATGAATGGCAACGACAATGTTGAGTCCAAAAGCCAAGTTTTCATCAATCATGGTTGGAGCGCAAT
GCGCTGTGCAACGACTTTCGCATATGGCAAAACTTACCAGACGTACAATAAGATGCAACTTGTAGAAGGC
ACATTGTATGCAGGGGACACATATATTCTTGAAGAAGGAAATATCGTTGCTATTTTCGAAGGCGTCAAGT
TTCAAGGGATTCCAAGGAGAGTTCTAGACCAGGTTTTGCCCTCGAAGCCCAGCACAGTCAAGAATGCAGC
GCCGCCTCAAAGGCCGGTGGCGACCACTACCTCTGTCTCAGCGGCAAGGCAATCGCCAAAGTTTCCAACA
GCACCTGATGTAACTCTTGTCAGGCCGCCATCAAATGATATCATCTCTCAAGTCATGGCAATAGTCTCGG
ATGAGGCCCACATTGACCCATCAGAGCTCAAGCCCGAGACTGAGTTTGCAGATTTTGGCATCGACTCCCT
TCTCTCTCTGACAATATTGGGCAGATTACGGGACGAGGCTGGACTTGACCTGCCATCTATGCTTTTTTCA
GACTATCCAACTGTCGAGAAGCTCCGAAATTTCATTGGTGTGGACCAAAGCCCGTCTCTGTCATCCGGGT
CGTCGAGTCAAGATGATACAGAGGTGTTGACATCAGAAGTAGCGTCTGAGCCAGATACCTATAGGCTTGC
TGATATCATCCGCAATACTATCTCAGAGGAGACTGGGGTCCCCATTGAAGAGCTCACCGTCTCAGCCAGG
CTCTCGGAACTTGGTATAGACTCTCTTCTTGCATTGACAACCATGGGCAAGCTCAGTGAAGCCCTTGATA
TCGAGGTTCCACAGTTGCTTTTCGTCGAGAACGACACATTGCATGATCTTGAAAGGGCCTTGGATATGAC
AGTAAAGCACACACATGTCAAAATGTGCCCCAATGTCGCCAGACTTCAGGCCATTGAGCAAGTCAACGTC
GACTCACCTCCATACGCAACCTCGGTCTTACTTCAGGGAAATTCGAAAACCGCAACAAAAAAGATCTTTC
TGTTCCCCGACGGTTCCGGGTCTGCTACTTCATACAGCTCCCTTGCTCGCGTCTCTCCTGATGTCGCTGT
ATACGGACTAAACTGCCCGTGGATGAAGACACCAGAAGATATGAAGGTCACGCTCGAACAATTGACTGCC
AAGTACCTCCTTGAAATCCGACGCCGACAGCCTCATGGCCCCTATTACTTTGGTGGCTGGTCTGCCGGCG
GCATATGCGCCTACGAAGCAGCACAGCAGTTGTCTCGCGATGGCGAGGAGACTGCGCGCCTCATACTCAT
CGACTCGCCGAACCCAGTAGGCTTGGAAAACCCTCCTCAGCGCATGTACGACTTCTTTGATACTCTCGGG
ATCTTTGGGGAAGGTGGCAAGCCGCCGCCAAGCTGGCTTCGGCCGCACTTCGACGCGTTTATTCGACTGC
TGGACGACTACAAGGTTGAAGCTTTTGCGAGCAAGTCGATGGAAACGCATATGGTGTACGCCAGAGATGG
CATCTGCAAACTGCCTACTGACCCCAGGCCTGAGATTCGTCCTGATGACCCAAGAGAGATGCTGTGGTTA
TTGAATAACCGGACTGACTTCAGTGGTAGTGGATGGTGTGAGCTCGTAGGAAAGGACAATATGAAGATCA
CGGTTTTGGATAATGTGAATCACTTCACCATGGTGGAACCGGGACCAGAGATTTCCAAGCTTAGCAATTT
TATCAGAAAGGCTATGGAGTGAGGAGATTGATAAGACTTTTCTAGTTGCATATCTTTTATATTTAAATCT
TATCTATTAGTTAATTTTTTGTAATTTATCCTTATATATAGTCTGGTTATTCTAAAATATCATTTCAGTA
TCTAAAAATTCCCCTCTTTTTTCAGTTATATCTTAACAGGCGACAGTCCAAATGTTGATTTATCCCAGTC
CGATTCATCAGGGTTGTGAAGCATTTTGTCAATGGTCGAAATCACATCAGTAATAGTGCCTCTTACTTGC
CTCATAGAATTTCTTTCTCTTAACGTCACCGTTTGGTCTTTTATAGTTTCGAAATCTATGGTGATACCAA
ATGGTGTTCCCAATTCATCGTTACGGGCGTATTTTTTACCAATTGAAGTATTGGAATCGTCAATTTTAAA
GTATATCTCTCTTTTACGTAAAGCCTGCGAGATCCTCTTAAGTATAGCGGGGAAGCCATCGTTATTCGAT
ATTGTCGTAACAAATACTTTGATCGGCGCTATGCGGCCGCCACCGCGGTGGAGCTCCAGCTTTTGTTCCC
TTTAGTGAGGGTTAATTGCGCGCTTGGCGAGACTCAAACAAGATATATTTTGCCCGCCTTACAGACGAAA
CTAGTTGGAGGTTATGGAGCATACTATCACGTGGGCGGCCACTGGTGAGTTACTACACCCCAGGGGCAAC
GTTGATGCTCCTAAAAAACTCTGGCTGGACGCAAGCCGTAACACCCGTGTCACTTCATAATCGTTTGCAA
TTCAGGGCTTGATCTACACATTACCCTGTTATCCCTATTAATTAATACGGTTATCCACAGAATCAGGGGA
TAACGCAGGAAAGAACATGTGAGCAAAAGGCCAGCAAAAGGCCAGGAACCGTAAAAAGGCCGCGTTGCTG
GCGTTTTTCCATAGGCTCCGCCCCCCTGACGAGCATCACAAAAATCGACGCTCAAGTCAGAGGTGGCGAA
ACCCGACAGGACTATAAAGATACCAGGCGTTTCCCCCTGGAAGCTCCCTCGTGCGCTCTCCTGTTCCGAC
CCTGCCGCTTACCGGATACCTGTCCGCCTTTCTCCCTTCGGGAAGCGTGGCGCTTTCTCATAGCTCACGC
TGTAGGTATCTCAGTTCGGTGTAGGTCGTTCGCTCCAAGCTGGGCTGTGTGCACGAACCCCCCGTTCAGC
CCGACCGCTGCGCCTTATCCGGTAACTATCGTCTTGAGTCCAACCCGGTAAGACACGACTTATCGCCACT
GGCAGCAGCCACTGGTAACAGGATTAGCAGAGCGAGGTATGTAGGCGGTGCTACAGAGTTCTTGAAGTGG
TGGCCTAACTACGGCTACACTAGAAGAACAGTATTTGGTATCTGCGCTCTGCTGAAGCCAGTTACCTTCG
GAAAAAGAGTTGGTAGCTCTTGATCCGGCAAACAAACCACCGCTGGTAGCGGTGGTTTTTTTGTTTGCAA
GCAGCAGATTACGCGCAGAAAAAAAGGATCTCAAGAAGATCCTTTGATCTTTTCTACGGGGTCTGACGCT
CAGTGGAACGAAAACTCACGTTAAGGGATTTTGGTCATGAGATTATCAAAAAGGATCTTCACCTAGATCC
TTTTAAATTAAAAATGAAGTTTTAAATCAATCTAAAGTATATATGAGTAAACTTGGTCTGACAGTTACCA
ATGCTTAATCAGTGAGGCACCTATCTCAGCGATCTGTCTATTTCGTTCATCCATAGTTGCCTGACTCCCC
GTCGTGTAGATAACTACGATACGGGAGGGCTTACCATCTGGCCCCAGTGCTGCAATGATACCGCGAGACC
CACGCTCACCGGCTCCAGATTTATCAGCAATAAACCAGCCAGCCGGAAGGGCCGAGCGCAGAAGTGGTCC
TGCAACTTTATCCGCCTCCATCCAGTCTATTAATTGTTGCCGGGAAGCTAGAGTAAGTAGTTCGCCAGTT
AATAGTTTGCGCAACGTTGTTGCCATTGCTACAGGCATCGTGGTGTCACGCTCGTCGTTTGGTATGGCTT
CATTCAGCTCCGGTTCCCAACGATCAAGGCGAGTTACATGATCCCCCATGTTGTGCAAAAAAGCGGTTAG
CTCCTTCGGTCCTCCGATCGTTGTCAGAAGTAAGTTGGCCGCAGTGTTATCACTCATGGTTATGGCAGCA
CTGCATAATTCTCTTACTGTCATGCCATCCGTAAGATGCTTTTCTGTGACTGGTGAGTACTCAACCAAGT
CATTCTGAGAATAGTGTATGCGGCGACCGAGTTGCTCTTGCCCGGCGTCAATACGGGATAATACCGCGCC
ACATAGCAGAACTTTAAAAGTGCTCATCATTGGAAAACGTTCTTCGGGGCGAAAACTCTCAAGGATCTTA
CCGCTGTTGAGATCCAGTTCGATGTAACCCACTCGTGCACCCAACTGATCTTCAGCATCTTTTACTTTCA
CCAGCGTTTCTGGGTGAGCAAAAACAGGAAGGCAAAATGCCGCAAAAAAGGGAATAAGGGCGACACGGAA
ATGTTGAATACTCATACTCTTCCTTTTTCAATATTATTGAAGCATTTATCAGGGTTATTGTCTCATGAGC
GGATACATATTTGAATGTATTTAGAAAAATAAACAAATAGGGGTTCCGCGCACATTTCCCCGAAAAGTGC
CACCTGAACGAAGCATCTGTGCTTCATTTTGTAGAACAAAAATGCAACGCGAGAGCGCTAATTTTTCAAA
CAAAGAATCTGAGCTGCATTTTTACAGAACAGAAATGCAACGCGAAAGCGCTATTTTACCAACGAAGAAT
CTGTGCTTCATTTTTGTAAAACAAAAATGCAACGCGAGAGCGCTAATTTTTCAAACAAAGAATCTGAGCT
GCATTTTTACAGAACAGAAATGCAACGCGAGAGCGCTATTTTACCAACAAAGAATCTATACTTCTTTTTT
GTTCTACAAAAATGCATCCCGAGAGCGCTATTTTTCTAACAAAGCATCTTAGATTACTTTTTTTCTCCTT
TGTGCGCTCTATAATGCAGTCTCTTGATAACTTTTTGCACTGTAGGTCCGTTAAGGTTAGAAGAAGGCTA
CTTTGGTGTCTATTTTCTCTTCCATAAAAAAAGCCTGACTCCACTTCCCGCGTTTACTGATTACTAGCGA
AGCTGCGGGTGCATTTTTTCAAGATAAAGGCATCCCCGATTATATTCTATACCGATGTGGATTGCGCATA
CTTTGTGAACAGAAAGTGATAGCGTTGATGATTCTTCATTGGTCAGAAAATTATGAACGGTTTCTTCTAT
TTTGTCTCTATATACTACGTATAGGAAATGTTTACATTTTCGTATTGTTTTCGATTCACTCTATGAATAG
TTCTTACTACAATTTTTTTGTCTAAAGAGTAATACTAGAGATAAACATAAAAAATGTAGAGGTCGAGTTT
AGATGCAAGTTCAAGGAGCGAAAGGTGGATGGGTAGGTTATATAGGGATATAGCACAGAGATATATAGCA
AAGAGATACTTTTGAGCAATGTTTGTGGAAGCGGTATTCGCAATATTTTAGTAGCTCGTTACAGTCCGGT
GCGTTTTTGGTTTTTTGAAAGTGCGTCTTCAGAGCGCTTTTGGTTTTCAAAAGCGCTCTGAAGTTCCTAT
ACTTTCTAGAGAATAGGAACTTCGGAATAGGAACTTCAAAGCGTTTCCGAAAACGAGCGCTTCCGAAAAT
GCAACGCGAGCTGCGCACATACAGCTCACTGTTCACGTCGCACCTATATCTGCGTGTTGCCTGTATATAT
ATATACATGAGAAGAACGGCATAGTGCGTGTTTATGCTTAAATGCGTACTTATATGCGTCTATTTATGTA
GGATGAAAGGTAGTCTAGTACCTCCTGTGATATTATCCCATTCCATGCGGGGTATCGTATGCTTCCTTCA
GCACTACCCTTTAGCTGTTCTATATGCTGCCACTCCTCAATTGGATTAGTCTCATCCTTCAATGCTATCA
TTTCCTTTGATATTGGATCATACTAAGAAACCATTATTATCATGACATTAACCTATAAAAATAGGCGTAT
CACGAGGCCCTTTCGTCTCGCGCGTTTCGGTGATGACGGTGAGCGCGTTTCGGTGATGACGGTGAAAACC
TCGGCGCGCCATTACCCTGTTATCCCTAATATACAACGCAAAGAAGCTGGAAAATTGGCGAGGGAATCCT
GTTTCTGTCTATCCAAGAATGGGCATGAGGTGGCAACCGTCGTGCTAGCGTACAGGGTGCACTTTGTAAC
CATTTGGGACACCGGACACTCGCTGTTTTCGAAATTACCCTTTAAGCGCGGGTATTGAACCAGGCTTATG
CCCAAGATCGTAGCAAGCATTTAACTGTGGGAATACTCAGGTATCGTAAGATGCAAGAGTTCGAATCTCT
TAGCAACCATTATTTTTTTCCTCAACATAACGAGAACACACAGGGGCGCTATCGCACAGAATCAAATTCG
ATGACTGGAAATTTTTTGTTAATTTCAGAGGTCGCCTGACGCATATACCTTTTTCAACTGAAAAATTGGG
AGAAAAAGGAAAGGTGAGAGCGCCGGAACCGGCTTTTCATATAGAATAGAGAAGCGTTCATGACTAAATG
CTTGCATCACAATACTTGAAGTTGACAATATTATTTAAGGACCTATTGTTTTTTCCAATAGGTGGTTAGC
AATCGTCTTACTTTCTAACTTTTCTTACCTTTTACATTTCAGCAATATATATATATATATTTCAAGGATA
TACCATTCTAATGTCTGCCCCTAAGAAGATCGTCGTTTTGCCAGGTGACCACGTTGGTCAAGAAATCACA
GCCGAAGCCATTAAGGTTCTTAAAGCTATTTCTGATGTTCGTTCCAATGTCAAGTTCGATTTCGAAAATC
ATTTAATTGGTGGTGCTGCTATCGATGCTACAGGTGTTCCACTTCCAGATGAGGCGCTGGAAGCCTCCAA
GAAGGCTGATGCCGTTTTGTTAGGTGCTGTGGGTGGTCCTAAATGGGGTACCGGTAGTGTTAGACCTGAA
CAAGGTTTACTAAAAATCCGTAAAGAACTTCAATTGTACGCCAACTTAAGACCATGTAACTTTGCATCCG
ACTCTCTTTTAGACTTATCTCCAATCAAGCCACAATTTGCTAAAGGTACTGACTTCGTTGTTGTCAGAGA
ATTAGTGGGAGGTATTTACTTTGGTAAGAGAAAGGAAGACGATGGTGATGGTGTCGCTTGGGATAGTGAA
CAATACACCGTTCCAGAAGTGCAAAGAATCACAAGAATGGCCGCTTTCATGGCCCTACAACATGAGCCAC
CATTGCCTATTTGGTCCTTGGATAAAGCTAATGTTTTGGCCTCTTCAAGATTATGGAGAAAAACTGTGGA
GGAAACCATCAAGAACGAATTCCCTACATTGAAGGTTCAACATCAATTGATTGATTCTGCCGCCATGATC
CTAGTTAAGAACCCAACCCACCTAAATGGTATTATAATCACCAGCAACATGTTTGGTGATATCATCTCCG
ATGAAGCCTCCGTTATCCCAGGTTCCTTGGGTTTGTTGCCATCTGCGTCCTTGGCCTCTTTGCCAGACAA
GAACACCGCATTTGGTTTGTACGAACCATGCCACGGTTCTGCTCCAGATTTGCCAAAGAATAAGGTCAAC
CCTATCGCCACTATCTTGTCTGCTGCAATGATGTTGAAATTGTCATTGAACTTGCCTGAAGAAGGTAAGG
CCATTGAAGATGCAGTTAAAAAGGTTTTGGATGCAGGTATCAGAACTGGTGATTTAGGTGGTTCCAACAG
TACCACCGAAGTCGGTGATGCTGTCGCCGAAGAAGTTAAGAAAATCCTTGCTTAAAAAGATTCTCTTTTT
TTATGATATTTGTACATAAACTTTATAAATGAAATTCATAATAGAAACGACACGAAATTACAAAATGGAA
TATGTTCATAGGGTAGACGAAACTATATACGCAATCTACATACATTTATCAAGAAGGAGAAAAAGGAGGA
TGTAAAGGAATACAGGTAAGCAAATTGATACTAATGGCTCAACGAAATGACGGTATCGATAAGCTTGATA
TCGAATTCCTGCAGCCCGGGGGATCCACTAGTTCTAGA
Features (pLannotate 1.2.2; 14 found; start..end, strand, type, name):
    510..534     +  CDS            2xFLAG (fragment): two tandem FLAG® epitope tags
    574..6843    +  CDS            phnA: PHNA_PENHR - Experimental evidence at protein level: Swiss-Prot protein existence level 1. Non-reducing polyketide synthase; part of the gene cluster that mediates the biosynthesis of phenalenones such as herqueinone, compounds that have been reported to treat tumors, bacterial infections and/or mycoses, and rheumatic diseases (PubMed:26978228). The non- reducing polyketide synthase phnA synthesizes the heptaketide backbone and cyclizes it into the angular, hemiketal-containing naphtho-gamma- pyrone prephenalenone. The product template (PT) domain of phnA catalyzes only the C4-C9 aldol condens
   7029..7385    -  CDS            GRS2 (fragment): SYG2_YEAST - Experimental evidence at protein level: Swiss-Prot protein existence level 1. Catalyzes the ATP-dependent ligation of glycine to the 3'-end of its cognate tRNA, via the formation of an aminoacyl-adenylate intermediate (Gly-AMP) (PubMed:23816885). Also produces diadenosine tetraphosphate (Ap4A), a universal pleiotropic signaling molecule needed for cell regulation pathways, by direct condensation of 2 ATPs. Thereby, may play a special role in Ap4A homeostasis (By similarity). From Saccharomyces cerevisiae (strain ATCC 204508 / S288c) (Baker's yeast).
   7383..7406    -  misc_feature   MCS (fragment): pBluescript multiple cloning site
   7419..7437    -  promoter       T3 promoter: promoter for bacteriophage T3 RNA polymerase
   7776..8364    -  rep_origin     ori: high-copy-number ColE1/pMB1/pBR322/pUC origin of replication
   8535..9395    -  CDS            AmpR: β-lactamase; bla; confers resistance to ampicillin, carbenicillin, and related antibiotics
   9396..9500    -  promoter       AmpR promoter: bla
   9527..10869   -  rep_origin     2μ ori: yeast 2μ plasmid origin of replication
  10937..10962   +  CDS            rop (fragment): Rop protein, which maintains plasmids at low copy number; rop
  10963..10992   +  CDS            rop (fragment): Rop protein, which maintains plasmids at low copy number; rop
  11223..11630   +  promoter       LEU2 promoter: S. cerevisiae LEU2
  11631..12725   +  CDS            LEU2: 3-isopropylmalate dehydrogenase, required for leucine biosynthesis; S. cerevisiae LEU2; yeast auxotrophic marker
  12929..12988   -  misc_feature   MCS (fragment): pBluescript multiple cloning site
