[The description below was written by a language model from this plasmid's Addgene catalogue record and pLannotate feature annotations shown in this document.]
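Description:
pCHKU37.1-2.2 is a yeast expression plasmid of roughly 13 kb built on the pCHINT2A backbone, made as part of a heterologous expression platform for discovering fungal natural products by expressing fungal biosynthetic gene clusters in Saccharomyces cerevisiae. It is an E. coli–yeast shuttle vector. A high-copy ColE1/pUC-type origin and the β-lactamase gene (AmpR, with its own promoter) allow propagation and ampicillin selection in bacteria. The 2μ origin gives episomal, multicopy maintenance in yeast, where the LEU2 gene under its native promoter complements leucine auxotrophy. Remnants of a pBluescript multiple cloning site, a T3 promoter and short rop fragments are carried over from the parental vectors.

The payload is the polyketide synthase gene of a cluster designated PKS13 from Pseudogymnoascus pannorum, listed as a 6,342 bp insert with an N-terminal FLAG tag. In the feature tables this appears as a FLAG-tag fragment just upstream of a long open reading frame of about 6.3 kb. That frame is annotated by similarity to phnA, the non-reducing polyketide synthase of the Penicillium herquei phenalenone pathway. This is a homology-based label rather than the gene's identity, but it suggests the encoded enzyme is a non-reducing PKS. About 500 bp precede the tag, and a fragment matching yeast GRS2 lies downstream of the coding sequence. These regions presumably supply the yeast promoter and terminator, but neither is named in the record.

The sequencing-derived and depositor sequences differ by only a few bases in length and share the same layout. The plasmid carries only the PKS, so other genes of the cluster would presumably be supplied on separate constructs.
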