Addgene plasmid #110669: pCHKU37.1-2.2
Purpose: Expression of a fungal biosynthetic gene cluster
Depositing lab: Ronald Davis. Depositing organization: Stanford University. Publication: HEx: A heterologous expression platform for the discovery of fungal natural products. Harvey CJB, Tang M, Schlecht U, Horecka J, Fischer CR, Lin HC, Li J, Naughton B, Cherry J, Miranda M, Li YF, Chu AM, Hennessy JR, Vandova GA, Inglis D, Aiyar RS, Steinmetz LM, Davis RW, Medema MH, Sattely E, Khosla C, St Onge RP, Tang Y, Hillenmeyer ME. Sci Adv. 2018 Apr 11;4(4):eaar5459. doi: 10.1126/sciadv.aar5459. eCollection 2018 Apr. PubMed 29651464.
Backbone
  Vector backbone: pCHINT2A
  Vector type: Yeast Expression
  Selectable markers: LEU2
Growth in bacteria
  Bacterial resistance: Ampicillin, 100 μg/mL
  Growth temperature: 37°C
  Growth strain: DH5alpha
  Copy number: High Copy
Gene/Insert
  Gene/Insert name: PKS (alt name: PKS gene for cluster PKS13)
  Species: Pseudogymnoascus pannorum
  Insert size (bp): 6342
  Tag / fusion protein: flag (N terminal on insert)
  Cloning method: Unknown
Terms and licenses: Academic/Nonprofit Terms; Industry Terms: Not Available to Industry
How to cite: pCHKU37.1-2.2 was a gift from Ronald Davis (Addgene plasmid # 110669 ; http://n2t.net/addgene:110669 ; RRID:Addgene_110669)
